LOCUS       Exported 5726 bp ds-DNA circular SYN 12-MAY-2021
DEFINITION  LitR-L1 gate.
ACCESSION   .
VERSION     .
KEYWORDS    pLitR-L1
SOURCE      synthetic DNA construct
  ORGANISM  synthetic DNA construct
REFERENCE   1 (bases 1 to 5726)
  AUTHORS   Nielsen AA, Der BS, Shin J, Vaidyanathan P, Paralanov V, Strychalski
            EA, Ross D, Densmore D, Voigt CA
  TITLE     Genetic circuit design automation.
  JOURNAL   Science. 2016 Apr 1;352(6281):aac7341. doi: 10.1126/science.aac7341.
  PUBMED    27034378
REFERENCE   2 (bases 1 to 5726)
  AUTHORS   .
  TITLE     Direct Submission
  JOURNAL   Exported May 12, 2021 from SnapGene Server 1.1.58
            http://www.snapgene.com
FEATURES             Location/Qualifiers
     source          1..5726
                     /organism="synthetic DNA construct"
                     /mol_type="other DNA"
     rep_origin      complement(308..852)
                     /direction=LEFT
                     /label=p15A ori
                     /note="Plasmids containing the medium-copy-number p15A
                     origin of replication can be propagated in E. coli cells
                     that contain a second plasmid with the ColE1 origin. "
     primer_bind     complement(388..407)
                     /label=pBR322ori-F
                     /note="pBR322 origin, forward primer"
     CDS             complement(941..1756)
                     /codon_start=1
                     /gene="aph(3')-Ia"
                     /product="aminoglycoside phosphotransferase"
                     /label=KanR
                     /note="confers resistance to kanamycin in bacteria or G418
                     (Geneticin(R)) in eukaryotes"
                     /translation="MSHIQRETSCSRPRLNSNMDADLYGYKWARDNVGQSGATIYRLYG
                     KPDAPELFLKHGKGSVANDVTDEMVRLNWLTEFMPLPTIKHFIRTPDDAWLLTTAIPGK
                     TAFQVLEEYPDSGENIVDALAVFLRRLHSIPVCNCPFNSDRVFRLAQAQSRMNNGLVDA
                     SDFDDERNGWPVEQVWKEMHKLLPFSPDSVVTHGDFSLDNLIFDEGKLIGCIDVGRVGI
                     ADRYQDLAILWNCLGEFSPSLQKRLFQKYGIDNPDMNKLQFHLMLDEFF"
     primer_bind     1664..1683
                     /label=Kan-R
                     /note="Kanamycin resistance gene, reverse primer"
     primer_bind     1748..1767
                     /label=pENTR-R
                     /note="pENTR vectors, reverse primer"
     promoter        1878..1906
                     /label=tac promoter
                     /note="strong E. coli promoter; hybrid between the trp and
                     lac UV5 promoters"
     protein_bind    1912..1931
                     /label=lac operator (symmetric)
                     /bound_moiety="lac repressor encoded by lacI"
                     /note="The lac repressor binds to the lac operator to
                     inhibit transcription in E. coli. This inhibition can be
                     relieved by adding lactose or
                     isopropyl-beta-D-thiogalactopyranoside (IPTG). The
                     symmetric lac operator was optimized for tight binding of
                     lac repressor."
     misc_RNA        2777..2826
                     /label=sTRSV HHRz
                     /note="hammerhead ribozyme from the tobacco ringspot virus
                     satellite RNA (Khvorova et al., 2003)"
     CDS             2876..3595
                     /codon_start=1
                     /product="enhanced YFP"
                     /label=EYFP
                     /note="mammalian codon-optimized"
                     /translation="MVSKGEELFTGVVPILVELDGDVNGHKFSVSGEGEGDATYGKLTL
                     KFICTTGKLPVPWPTLVTTFGYGLQCFARYPDHMKLHDFFKSAMPEGYVQERTIFFKDD
                     GNYKTRAEVKFEGDTLVNRIELKGIDFKEDGNILGHKLEYNYNSHNVYIMADKQKNGIK
                     VNFKIRHNIEDGSVQLADHYQQNTPIGDGPVLLPDNHYLSYQSALSKDPNEKRDHMVLL
                     EFVTAAGITLGMDELYK"
     primer_bind     complement(2921..2942)
                     /label=EGFP-N
                     /note="EGFP, reverse primer"
     primer_bind     complement(3182..3201)
                     /label=EXFP-R
                     /note="For distinguishing EGFP variants, reverse primer"
     primer_bind     3529..3550
                     /label=EGFP-C
                     /note="EGFP, forward primer"
     CDS             3743..4825
                     /codon_start=1
                     /gene="lacI"
                     /product="lac repressor"
                     /label=lacI
                     /note="The lac repressor binds to the lac operator to
                     inhibit transcription in E. coli. This inhibition can be
                     relieved by adding lactose or
                     isopropyl-beta-D-thiogalactopyranoside (IPTG)."
                     /translation="MKPVTLYDVAEYAGVSYQTVSRVVNQASHVSAKTREKVEAAMAEL
                     NYIPNRVAQQLAGKQSLLIGVATSSLALHAPSQIVAAIKSRADQLGASVVVSMVERSGV
                     EACKAAVHNLLAQRVSGLIINYPLDDQDAIAVEAACTNVPALFLDVSDQTPINSIIFSH
                     EDGTRLGVEHLVALGHQQIALLAGPLSSVSARLRLAGWHKYLTRNQIQPIAEREGDWSA
                     MSGFQQTMQMLNEGIVPTAMLVANDQMALGAMRAITESGLRVGADISVVGYDDTEDSSC
                     YIPPLTTIKQDFRLLGQTSVDRLLQLSQGQAVKGNQLLPVSLVKRKTTLAPNTQTASPR
                     ALADSLMQLARQVSRLESGQ"
     primer_bind     complement(3762..3781)
                     /label=LacI-R
                     /note="LacI, reverse primer"
     CDS             4844..5467
                     /codon_start=1
                     /gene="tetR from transposon Tn10"
                     /product="tetracycline repressor TetR"
                     /label=TetR
                     /note="TetR binds to the tetracycline operator tetO to
                     inhibit transcription. This inhibition can be relieved by
                     adding tetracycline or doxycycline."
                     /translation="MSRLDKSKVINSALELLNEVGIEGLTTRKLAQKLGVEQPTLYWHV
                     KNKRALLDALAIEMLDRHHTHFCPLEGESWQDFLRNNAKSFRCALLSHRDGAKVHLGTR
                     PTEKQYETLENQLAFLCQQGFSLENALYALSAVGHFTLGCVLEDQEHQVAKEERETPTT
                     DSMPPLLRQAIELFDHQGAEPAFLFGLELIICGLEKQLKCESGS"
     primer_bind     complement(4917..4936)
                     /label=Tet-R
                     /note="Tetracycline resistance gene, reverse primer"
     primer_bind     complement(5650..5669)
                     /label=pBRrevBam
                     /note="pBR322 vectors, tet region, downstream of BamHI,
                     reverse primer"
ORIGIN
        1 gcttcctcgc tcactgactc gctgcacgag gcagacctca gcgctagcgg agtgtatact
       61 ggcttactat gttggcactg atgagggtgt cagtgaagtg cttcatgtgg caggagaaaa
      121 aaggctgcac cggtgcgtca gcagaatatg tgatacagga tatattccgc ttcctcgctc
      181 actgactcgc tacgctcggt cgttcgactg cggcgagcgg aaatggctta cgaacggggc
      241 ggagatttcc tggaagatgc caggaagata cttaacaggg aagtgagagg gccgcggcaa
      301 agccgttttt ccataggctc cgcccccctg acaagcatca cgaaatctga cgctcaaatc
      361 agtggtggcg aaacccgaca ggactataaa gataccaggc gtttcccctg gcggctccct
      421 cgtgcgctct cctgttcctg cctttcggtt taccggtgtc attccgctgt tatggccgcg
      481 tttgtctcat tccacgcctg acactcagtt ccgggtaggc agttcgctcc aagctggact
      541 gtatgcacga accccccgtt cagtccgacc gctgcgcctt atccggtaac tatcgtcttg
      601 agtccaaccc ggaaagacat gcaaaagcac cactggcagc agccactggt aattgattta
      661 gaggagttag tcttgaagtc atgcgccggt taaggctaaa ctgaaaggac aagttttggt
      721 gactgcgctc ctccaagcca gttacctcgg ttcaaagagt tggtagctca gagaaccttc
      781 gaaaaaccgc cctgcaaggc ggttttttcg ttttcagagc aagagattac gcgcagacca
      841 aaacgatctc aagaagatca tcttattaag gggtctgacg ctcagtggaa cgaaaaatca
      901 atctaaagta tatatgagta aacttggtct gacagttacc ttagaaaaac tcatcgagca
      961 tcaaatgaaa ctgcaattta ttcatatcag gattatcaat accatatttt tgaaaaagcc
     1021 gtttctgtaa tgaaggagaa aactcaccga ggcagttcca taggatggca agatcctggt
     1081 atcggtctgc gattccgact cgtccaacat caatacaacc tattaatttc ccctcgtcaa
     1141 aaataaggtt atcaagtgag aaatcaccat gagtgacgac tgaatccggt gagaatggca
     1201 aaagcttatg catttctttc cagacttgtt caacaggcca gccattacgc tcgtcatcaa
     1261 aatcactcgc atcaaccaaa ccgttattca ttcgtgattg cgcctgagcg agacgaaata
     1321 cgcgatcgct gttaaaagga caattacaaa caggaatcga atgcaaccgg cgcaggaaca
     1381 ctgccagcgc atcaacaata ttttcacctg aatcaggata ttcttctaat acctggaatg
     1441 ctgttttccc ggggatcgca gtggtgagta accatgcatc atcaggagta cggataaaat
     1501 gcttgatggt cggaagaggc ataaattccg tcagccagtt tagtctgacc atctcatctg
     1561 taacatcatt ggcaacgcta cctttgccat gtttcagaaa caactctggc gcatcgggct
     1621 tcccatacaa tcgatagatt gtcgcacctg attgcccgac attatcgcga gcccatttat
     1681 acccatataa atcagcatcc atgttggaat ttaatcgcgg cctcgagcaa gacgtttccc
     1741 gttgaatatg gctcataaca ccccttgtat tactgtttat gtaagcagac agttttattg
     1801 ttcatgatga tatattttta tcttgtgcaa tgtacatcag agattttgag acacaaggag
     1861 aacgatcgtt ggctgtgttg acaattaatc atcggctcgt ataatgtgtg gaattgtgag
     1921 cgctcacaat tagtcataag tctgggctaa gcccactgat gagtcgctga aatgcgacga
     1981 aacttatgac ctctacaaat aattttgttt aagtcctatg gactttttca tacaggagaa
     2041 ccctcgatgg ataccattca gaaacgtccg cgtacccgtc tgagtccgga aaaacgtaaa
     2101 gaacagctgc tggatattgc cattgaagtt tttagccagc gtggtattgg tcgtggtggt
     2161 catgcagata ttgcagaaat tgcacaggtt agcgttgcaa ccgtgtttaa ctattttccg
     2221 acccgtgaag atctggttga tgatgttctg aacaaagtgg aaaacgagtt tcaccagttc
     2281 atcaataaca gcattagcct ggatctggat gttcgtagca atctgaatac cctgctgctg
     2341 aacattattg atagcgttca gaccggcaac aaatggatta aagtttggtt tgaatggtca
     2401 accagcaccc gtgatgaagt ttggcctctg tttctgagca cccatagcaa taccaatcag
     2461 gtgatcaaaa ccatgtttga agagggtatt gaacgcaatg aagtgtgcaa tgatcataca
     2521 ccggaaaatc tgaccaaaat gctgcatggt atttgctata gcgtgtttat tcaggccaat
     2581 cgtaatagca gcagcgaaga aatggaagaa accgcaaatt gctttctgaa tatgctgtgc
     2641 atctacaaat aactcggtac caaattccag aaaagacacc cgaaagggtg ttttttcgtt
     2701 ttggtcctac tcgagcgtag agcttagatt cgttaccaat tgacaaattt ataaattgtc
     2761 agtacagtcc tagcagctgt caccggatgt gctttccggt ctgatgagtc cgtgaggacg
     2821 aaacagcctc tacaaataat tttgtttaat actagagaaa gaggggaaat actagatggt
     2881 gagcaagggc gaggagctgt tcaccggggt ggtgcccatc ctggtcgagc tggacggcga
     2941 cgtaaacggc cacaagttca gcgtgtccgg cgagggcgag ggcgatgcca cctacggcaa
     3001 gctgaccctg aagttcatct gcaccacagg caagctgccc gtgccctggc ccaccctcgt
     3061 gaccaccttc ggctacggcc tgcaatgctt cgcccgctac cccgaccaca tgaagctgca
     3121 cgacttcttc aagtccgcca tgcccgaagg ctacgtccag gagcgcacca tcttcttcaa
     3181 ggacgacggc aactacaaga cccgcgccga ggtgaagttc gagggcgaca ccctggtgaa
     3241 ccgcatcgag ctgaagggca tcgacttcaa ggaggacggc aacatcctgg ggcacaagct
     3301 ggagtacaac tacaacagcc acaacgtcta tatcatggcc gacaagcaga agaacggcat
     3361 caaggtgaac ttcaagatcc gccacaacat cgaggacggc agcgtgcagc tcgccgacca
     3421 ctaccagcag aacaccccaa tcggcgacgg ccccgtgctg ctgcccgaca accactacct
     3481 tagctaccag tccgccctga gcaaagaccc caacgagaag cgcgatcaca tggtcctgct
     3541 ggagttcgtg accgccgccg ggatcactct cggcatggac gagctgtaca agtaactcgg
     3601 taccaaattc cagaaaagag gcctcccgaa aggggggcct tttttcgttt tggtccaatg
     3661 gcggcgcgcc atcgaatggc gcaaaacctt tcgcggtatg gcatgatagc gcccggaaga
     3721 gagtcaattc agggtggtga atatgaaacc agtaacgtta tacgatgtcg cagagtatgc
     3781 cggtgtctct tatcagaccg tttcccgcgt ggtgaaccag gccagccacg tttctgcgaa
     3841 aacgcgggaa aaagtggaag cggcgatggc ggagctgaat tacattccca accgcgtggc
     3901 acaacaactg gcgggcaaac agtcgttgct gattggcgtt gccacctcca gtctggccct
     3961 gcacgcgccg tcgcaaattg tcgcggcgat taaatctcgc gccgatcaac tgggtgccag
     4021 cgtggtggtg tcgatggtag aacgaagcgg cgtcgaagcc tgtaaagcgg cggtgcacaa
     4081 tcttctcgcg caacgcgtca gtgggctgat cattaactat ccgctggatg accaggatgc
     4141 cattgctgtg gaagctgcct gcactaatgt tccggcgtta tttcttgatg tctctgacca
     4201 gacacccatc aacagtatta ttttctccca tgaggacggt acgcgactgg gcgtggagca
     4261 tctggtcgca ttgggtcacc agcaaatcgc gctgttagcg ggcccattaa gttctgtctc
     4321 ggcgcgtctg cgtctggctg gctggcataa atatctcact cgcaatcaaa ttcagccgat
     4381 agcggaacgg gaaggcgact ggagtgccat gtccggtttt caacaaacca tgcaaatgct
     4441 gaatgagggc atcgttccca ctgcgatgct ggttgccaac gatcagatgg cgctgggcgc
     4501 aatgcgcgcc attaccgagt ccgggctgcg cgttggtgcg gatatctcgg tagtgggata
     4561 cgacgatacc gaagatagct catgttatat cccgccgtta accaccatca aacaggattt
     4621 tcgcctgctg gggcaaacca gcgtggaccg cttgctgcaa ctctctcagg gccaggcggt
     4681 gaagggcaat cagctgttgc cagtctcact ggtgaaaaga aaaaccaccc tggcgcccaa
     4741 tacgcaaacc gcctctcccc gcgcgttggc cgattcatta atgcagctgg cacgacaggt
     4801 ttcccgactg gaaagcgggc agtgataatc caggaggaaa aaaatgtcca gattagataa
     4861 aagtaaagtg attaacagcg cattagagct gcttaatgag gtcggaatcg aaggtttaac
     4921 aacccgtaaa ctcgcccaga agctaggtgt agagcagcct acattgtatt ggcatgtaaa
     4981 aaataagcgg gctttgctcg acgccttagc cattgagatg ttagataggc accatactca
     5041 cttttgccct ttagaagggg aaagctggca agatttttta cgtaataacg ctaaaagttt
     5101 tagatgtgct ttactaagtc atcgcgatgg agcaaaagta catttaggta cacggcctac
     5161 agaaaaacag tatgaaactc tcgaaaatca attagccttt ttatgccaac aaggtttttc
     5221 actagagaat gcattatatg cactcagcgc tgtggggcat tttactttag gttgcgtatt
     5281 ggaagatcaa gagcatcaag tcgctaaaga agaaagggaa acacctacta ctgatagtat
     5341 gccgccatta ttacgacaag ctatcgaatt atttgatcac caaggtgcag agccagcctt
     5401 cttattcggc cttgaattga tcatatgcgg attagaaaaa caacttaaat gtgaaagtgg
     5461 gtcctaataa ttggtaacga atcagacaat tgacggctcg agggagtagc atagggtttg
     5521 cagaatccct gcttcgtcca tttgacaggc acattatgca tcgatgataa gctgtcaaac
     5581 atgagcagat cctctacgcc ggacgcatcg tggccggcat caccggcgcc acaggtgcgg
     5641 ttgctggcgc ctatatcgcc gacatcaccg atggggaaga tcgggctcgc cacttcgggc
     5701 tcatgagcaa atattttatc tgaggt
//
