[The description below was written by a language model from this plasmid's Addgene catalogue record and the feature table of its GenBank file.]
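Description:
pLitR-L1 is a 5.7 kb bacterial expression plasmid built on the pAN801 backbone to carry a single repressor-based genetic logic gate, the "LitR-L1 gate", from a study on automated genetic circuit design. It replicates in E. coli from a p15A origin, which the catalogue lists as low copy and the feature note describes as medium copy and compatible with ColE1-type plasmids. Selection is with kanamycin through the aph(3')-Ia aminoglycoside phosphotransferase gene.

The roughly 1.8 kb insert is described as PTac-RBSL1-LitR-PLitR-YFP. A tac promoter followed by a symmetric lac operator serves as the gate input. It drives the LitR repressor through the ribosome binding site variant named L1. The LitR coding sequence and the PLitR promoter are not annotated in the feature table, but they presumably lie in the unannotated stretch between the lac operator and the ribozyme. The gate output, PLitR, controls an enhanced YFP reporter. That reporter is preceded by an sTRSV hammerhead ribozyme, a self-cleaving element commonly used as an insulator to trim the 5' untranslated region so that reporter expression is less dependent on promoter context.

The plasmid also encodes LacI, which holds the tac promoter off until IPTG is added, and TetR, although no tet-regulated promoter is annotated here. The arrangement behaves as an inverter (NOT gate): raising IPTG increases LitR, which represses PLitR and lowers YFP fluorescence. This layout suits measuring the gate's input-output response function for this particular RBS strength, although the record's stated purpose is only the gate name.
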