Addgene plasmid #74683: pLitR-L1
Purpose: LitR-L1 gate
Depositing lab: Christopher Voigt. Depositing organization: Massachusetts Institute of Technology. Publication: Genetic circuit design automation. Nielsen AA, Der BS, Shin J, Vaidyanathan P, Paralanov V, Strychalski EA, Ross D, Densmore D, Voigt CA. Science. 2016 Apr 1;352(6281):aac7341. doi: 10.1126/science.aac7341. PubMed 27034378.
Backbone
  Vector backbone: pAN801
  Backbone manufacturer: Alec Nielsen
  Backbone size w/o insert (bp): 3930
  Total vector size (bp): 5726
  Vector type: Bacterial Expression
Growth in bacteria
  Bacterial resistance: Kanamycin, 50 μg/mL
  Growth temperature: 37°C
  Growth strain: DH5alpha
  Copy number: Low Copy
Gene/Insert
  Gene/Insert name: PTac-RBSL1-LitR-PLitR-YFP
  Species: E. coli
  Insert size (bp): 1796
Terms and licenses: Academic/Nonprofit Terms; Industry Terms: Not Available to Industry
How to cite: pLitR-L1 was a gift from Christopher Voigt (Addgene plasmid # 74683 ; http://n2t.net/addgene:74683 ; RRID:Addgene_74683)
