>Addgene plasmid #74683 | pLitR-L1 | addgene partial sequence | sequence record 142400 | pTac-F 5'-cggctcgtataatgtgtgga-3'
CCACTGATGAGTCGCTGAAATGCGACGAAACTTATGACCTCTACAAATAATTTTGTTTAAGTCCTATGGA
CTTTTTCATACAGGAGAACCCTCGATGGATACCATTCAGAAACGTCCGCGTACCCGTCTGAGTCCGGAAA
AACGTAAAGAACAGCTGCTGGATATTGCCATTGAAGTTTTTAGCCAGCGTGGTATTGGTCGTGGTGGTCA
TGCAGATATTGCAGAAATTGCACAGGTTAGCGTTGCAACCGTGTTTAACTATTTTCCGACCCGTGAAGAT
CTGGTTGATGATGTTCTGAACAAAGTGGAAAACGAGTTTCACCAGTTCATCAATAACAGCATTAGCCTGG
ATCTGGATGTTCGTAGCAATCTGAATACCCTGCTGCTGAACATTATTGATAGCGTTCAGACCGGCAACAA
ATGGATTAAAGTTTGGTTTGAATGGTCAACCAGCACCCGTGATGAAGTTTGGCCTCTGTTTCTGAGCACC
CATAGCAATACCAATCAGGTGATCAAAACCATGTTTGAAGAGGGTATTGAACGCAATGAAGTGTGCAATG
ATCATACACCGGAAAATCTGACCAAAATGCTGCATGGTATTTGCTATAGCGTGTTTATTCAGGCCAATCG
TAATAGCAGCAGCGAAGAAATGGAAGAAACCGCAAATTGCTTTCTGAATATGCTGTGCATCTACAAATAA
CTCGGTACCAAATTCCAGAAA
