>Addgene plasmid #74683 | pLitR-L1 | addgene partial sequence | sequence record 142441 | EGFP-N 5'-CGTCGCCGTCCAGCTCGACCAG-3'
CTCACCATCTAGTATTTCCCCTCTTTCTCTAGTATTAAACAAAATTATTTGTAGAGGCTGTTTCGTCCTC
ACGGACTCATCAGACCGGAAAGCACATCCGGTGACAGCTGCTAGGACTGTACTGACAATTTATAAATTTG
TCAATTGGTAACGAATCTAAGCTCTACGCTCGAGTAGGACCAAAACGAAAAAACACCCTTTCGGGTGTCT
TTTCTGGAATTTGGTACCGAGTTATTTGTAGATGCACAGCATATTCAGAAAGCAATTTGCGGTTTCTTCC
ATTTCTTCGCTGCTGCTATTACGATTGGCCTGAATAAACACGCTATAGCAAATACCATGCAGCATTTTGG
TCAGATTTTCCGGTGTATGATCATTGCACACTTCATTGCGTTCAATACCCTCTTCAAACATGGTTTTGAT
CACCTGATTGGTATTGCTATGGGTGCTCAGAAACAGAGGCCAAACTTCATCACGGGTGCTGGTTGACCAT
TCAAACCAAACTTTAATCCATTTGTTGCCGGTCTGAACGCTATCAATAATGTTCAGCAGCAGGGTATTCA
GATTGCTACGAACATCCAGATCCAGGCTAATGCTGTTATTGATGAACTGGTGAAACTCGTTTTCCACTTT
GTTCAGAACATCATCAACCAGATCTTCACGGGTCGGAAAATAGTTAAACACGGTTGCAACGCTAACCTGT
GCAATTTCTGCAATATCTGCATGACCACCACGACCAATACCACGCTGGCTAAA
